>Addgene plasmid #62887 | PX855 | depositor full sequence | sequence record 105910 | PX855 sequence 6205 bps
GAGGGCCTATTTCCCATGATTCCTTCATATTTGCATATACGATACAAGGCTGTTAGAGAGATAATTGGAA
TTAATTTGACTGTAAACACAAAGATATTAGTACAAAATACGTGACGTAGAAAGTAATAATTTCTTGGGTA
GTTTGCAGTTTTAAAATTATGTTTTAAAATGGACTATCATATGCTTACCGTAACTTGAAAGTATTTCGAT
TTCTTGGCTTTATATATCTTGTGGAAAGGACGAAACACCGGGTCTTCGAGAAGACCTGTTTTAGAGCTAG
AAATAGCAAGTTAAAATAAGGCTAGTCCGTTATCAACTTGAAAAAGTGGCACCGAGTCGGTGCTTTTTTG
TTTTAGAGCTAGAAATAGCAAGTTAAAATAAGGCTAGTCCGTTTTTAGCGCGTGCGCCAATTCTGCAGAC
AAATGGCTCTAGAGGTACCCGTTACATAACTTACGGTAAATGGCCCGCCTGGCTGACCGCCCAACGACCC
CCGCCCATTGACGTCAATAGTAACGCCAATAGGGACTTTCCATTGACGTCAATGGGTGGAGTATTTACGG
TAAACTGCCCACTTGGCAGTACATCAAGTGTATCATATGCCAAGTACGCCCCCTATTGACGTCAATGACG
GTAAATGGCCCGCCTGGCATTGTGCCCAGTACATGACCTTATGGGACTTTCCTACTTGGCAGTACATCTA
CGTATTAGTCATCGCTATTACCATGGTCGAGGTGAGCCCCACGTTCTGCTTCACTCTCCCCATCTCCCCC
CCCTCCCCACCCCCAATTTTGTATTTATTTATTTTTTAATTATTTTGTGCAGCGATGGGGGCGGGGGGGG
GGGGGGGGCGCGCGCCAGGCGGGGCGGGGCGGGGCGAGGGGCGGGGCGGGGCGAGGCGGAGAGGTGCGGC
GGCAGCCAATCAGAGCGGCGCGCTCCGAAAGTTTCCTTTTATGGCGAGGCGGCGGCGGCGGCGGCCCTAT
AAAAAGCGAAGCGCGCGGCGGGCGGGAGTCGCTGCGACGCTGCCTTCGCCCCGTGCCCCGCTCCGCCGCC
GCCTCGCGCCGCCCGCCCCGGCTCTGACTGACCGCGTTACTCCCACAGGTGAGCGGGCGGGACGGCCCTT
CTCCTCCGGGCTGTAATTAGCTGAGCAAGAGGTAAGGGTTTAAGGGATGGTTGGTTGGTGGGGTATTAAT
GTTTAATTACCTGGAGCACCTGCCTGAAATCACTTTTTTTCAGGTTGGACCGGTGCCACCATGCTAGATT
TAGCTAGCTTAATCCTCGACAAGAAGTACAGCATCGGCCTGGCCATCGGCACCAACTCTGTGGGCTGGGC
CGTGATCACCGACGAGTACAAGGTGCCCAGCAAGAAATTCAAGGTGCTGGGCAACACCGACCGGCACAGC
ATCAAGAAGAACCTGATCGGAGCCCTGCTGTTCGACAGCGGCGAAACAGCCGAGGCCACCCGGCTGAAGA
GAACCGCCAGAAGAAGATACACCAGACGGAAGAACCGGATCTGCTATCTGCAAGAGATCTTCAGCAACGA
GATGGCCAAGGTGGACGACAGCTTCTTCCACAGACTGGAAGAGTCCTTCCTGGTGGAAGAGGATAAGAAG
CACGAGCGGCACCCCATCTTCGGCAACATCGTGGACGAGGTGGCCTACCACGAGAAGTACCCCACCATCT
ACCACCTGAGAAAGAAACTGGTGGACAGCACCGACAAGGCCGACCTGCGGCTGATCTATCTGGCCCTGGC
CCACATGATCAAGTTCCGGGGCCACTTCCTGATCGAGGGCGACCTGAACCCCGACAACAGCGACGTGGAC
AAGCTGTTCATCCAGCTGGTGCAGACCTACAACCAGCTGTTCGAGGAAAACCCCATCAACGCCAGCGGCG
TGGACGCCAAGGCCATCCTGTCTGCCAGACTGAGCAAGAGCAGACGGCTGGAAAATCTGATCGCCCAGCT
GCCCGGCGAGAAGAAGAATGGCCTGTTCGGAAACCTGATTGCCCTGAGCCTGGGCCTGACCCCCAACTTC
AAGAGCAACTTCGACCTGGCCGAGGATGCCAAACTGCAGCTGAGCAAGGACACCTACGACGACGACCTGG
ACAACCTGCTGGCCCAGATCGGCGACCAGTACGCCGACCTGTTTCTGGCCGCCAAGAACCTGTCCGACGC
CATCCTGCTGAGCGACATCCTGAGAGTGAACACCGAGATCACCAAGGCCCCCCTGAGCGCCTCTATGATC
AAGAGATACGACGAGCACCACCAGGACCTGACCCTGCTGAAAGCTCTCGTGCGGCAGCAGCTGCCTGAGA
AGTACAAAGAGATTTTCTTCGACCAGAGCAAGAACGGCTACGCCGGCTACATTGACGGCGGAGCCAGCCA
GGAAGAGTTCTACAAGTTCATCAAGCCCATCCTGGAAAAGATGGACGGCACCGAGGAACTGCTCGTGAAG
CTGAACAGAGAGGACCTGCTGCGGAAGCAGCGGACCTTCGACAACGGCAGCATCCCCCACCAGATCCACC
TGGGAGAGCTGCACGCCATTCTGCGGCGGCAGGAAGATTTTTACCCATTCCTGAAGGACAACCGGGAAAA
GATCGAGAAGATCCTGACCTTCCGCATCCCCTACTACGTGGGCCCTCTGGCCAGGGGAAACAGCAGATTC
GCCTGGATGACCAGAAAGAGCGAGGAAACCATCACCCCCTGGAACTTCGAGGAAGTGGTGGACAAGGGCG
CTTCCGCCCAGAGCTTCATCGAGCGGATGACCAACTTCGATAAGAACCTGCCCAACGAGAAGGTGCTGCC
CAAGCACAGCCTGCTGTACGAGTACTTCACCGTGTATAACGAGCTGACCAAAGTGAAATACGTGACCGAG
GGAATGAGAGGTGGCGGTGGCTCGGGTGGCGGTGGCTCGGGTGGCGGTGGCTCG
[270 nt withheld, positions 2925-3194]
CTAGATTTAGCTAGCTTAATCCTCTAAGAATTCCTAGAGCTCGCTGATCAGCCTCGACTGTGCCTTCTAG
TTGCCAGCCATCTGTTGTTTGCCCCTCCCCCGTGCCTTCCTTGACCCTGGAAGGTGCCACTCCCACTGTC
CTTTCCTAATAAAATGAGGAAATTGCATCGCATTGTCTGAGTAGGTGTCATTCTATTCTGGGGGGTGGGG
TGGGGCAGGACAGCAAGGGGGAGGATTGGGAAGAGAATAGCAGGCATGCTGGGGAGCGGCCGCAGGAACC
CCTAGTGATGGAGTTGGCCACTCCCTCTCTGCGCGCTCGCTCGCTCACTGAGGCCGGGCGACCAAAGGTC
GCCCGACGCCCGGGCTTTGCCCGGGCGGCCTCAGTGAGCGAGCGAGCGCGCAGCTGCCTGCAGGGGCGCC
TGATGCGGTATTTTCTCCTTACGCATCTGTGCGGTATTTCACACCGCATA
[142 nt withheld, positions 3665-3806]
C
[141 nt withheld, positions 3808-3948]
CCTTTGACGTTGGAGTCCACGTTCTTT
[37 nt withheld, positions 3976-4012]
ACCCTATCTCGGGCTATTCTTTTGATTTATAAGGGATTTTGCCGATTTCGGCCTATTGGTTAAAAAATGA
GCTGATTTAACAAAAATTTAACGCGAATTTTAACAAAATATTAACGTTTACAATTTTATGGTGCACTCTC
AGTACAATCTGCTCTGATGCCGCATAGTTAAGCCAGCCCCGACACCCGCCAACACCCGCTGACGCGCCCT
GACGGGCTTGTCTGCTCCCGGCATCCGCTTACAGACAAGCTGTGACCGTCTCCGGGAGCTGCATGTGTCA
GAGGTTTTCACCGTCATCACCGAAACGCGCGAGACGAAAGGGCCTCGTGATACGCCTATTTTTATAGGTT
AATGTCATGATAATAATGGTTTCTTAGACGTCAGGTGGCACTTTTCGGGGAAATGTGCGCGGAACCCCTA
TTTGTTTATTTTTCTAAATACATTCAAATATGTATCCGCTCATGAGACAATAACCCTGATAAATGCTTCA
ATAATATTGAAAAAGGAAGAGTATGAGTATTCAACATTTCCGTGTCGCCCTTATTCCCTTTTTTGCGGCA
TTTTGCCTTCCTGTTTTTGCTCACCCAGAAACGCTGGTGAAAGTAAAAGATGCTGAAGATCAGTTGGGTG
CACGAGTGGGTTACATCGAACTGGATCTCAACAGCGGTAAGATCCTTGAGAGTTTTCGCCCCGAAGAACG
TTTTCCAATGATGAGCACTTTTAAAGTTCTGCTATGTGGCGCGGTATTATCCCGTATTGACGCCGGGCAA
GAGCAACTCGGTCGCCGCATACACTATTCTCAGAATGACTTGGTTGAGTACTCACCAGTCACAGAAAAGC
ATCTTACGGATGGCATGACAGTAAGAGAATTATGCAGTGCTGCCATAACCATGAGTGATAACACTGCGGC
CAACTTACTTCTGACAACGATCGGAGGACCGAAGGAGCTAACCGCTTTTTTGCACAACATGGGGGATCAT
GTAACTCGCCTTGATCGTTGGGAACCGGAGCTGAATGAAGCCATACCAAACGACGAGCGTGACACCACGA
TGCCTGTAGCAATGGCAACAACGTTGCGCAAACTATTAACTGGCGAACTACTTACTCTAGCTTCCCGGCA
ACAATTAATAGACTGGATGGAGGCGGATAAAGTTGCAGGACCACTTCTGCGCTCGGCCCTTCCGGCTGGC
TGGTTTATTGCTGATAAATCTGGAGCCGGTGAGCGTGGAAGCCGCGGTATCATTGCAGCACTGGGGCCAG
ATGGTAAGCCCTCCCGTATCGTAGTTATCTACACGACGGGGAGTCAGGCAACTATGGATGAACGAAATAG
ACAGATCGCTGAGATAGGTGCCTCACTGATTAAGCATTGGTAACTGTCAGACCAAGTTTACTCATATATA
CTTTAGATTGATTTAAAACTTCATTTTTAATTTAAAAGGATCTAGGTGAAGATCCTTTTTGATAATCTCA
TGACCAAAATCCCTTAACGTGAGTTTTCGTTCCACTGAGCGTCAGACCCCGTAGAAAAGATCAAAGGATC
TTCTTGAGATCCTTTTTTTCTGCGCGTAATCTGCTGCTTGCAAACAAAAAAACCACCGCTACCAGCGGTG
GTTTGTTTGCCGGATCAAGAGCTACCAACTCTTTTTCCGAAGGTAACTGGCTTCAGCAGAGCGCAGATAC
CAAATACTGTCCTTCTAGTGTAGCCGTAGTTAGGCCACCACTTCAAGAACTCTGTAGCACCGCCTACATA
CCTCGCTCTGCTAATCCTGTTACCAGTGGCTGCTGCCAGTGGCGATAAGTCGTGTCTTACCGGGTTGGAC
TCAAGACGATAGTTACCGGATAAGGCGCAGCGGTCGGGCTGAACGGGGGGTTCGTGCACACAGCCCAGCT
TGGAGCGAACGACCTACACCGAACTGAGATACCTACAGCGTGAGCTATGAGAAAGCGCCACGCTTCCCGA
AGGGAGAAAGGCGGACAGGTATCCGGTAAGCGGCAGGGTCGGAACAGGAGAGCGCACGAGGGAGCTTCCA
GGGGGAAACGCCTGGTATCTTTATAGTCCTGTCGGGTTTCGCCACCTCTGACTTGAGCGTCGATTTTTGT
GATGCTCGTCAGGGGGGCGGAGCCTATGGAAAAACGCCAGCAACGCGGCCTTTTTACGGTTCCTGGCCTT
TTGCTGGCCTTTTGCTCACATGT
Features (pLannotate 1.2.2; 17 found; start..end, strand, type, name):
      1..241     +  promoter       U6 promoter: RNA polymerase III promoter for human U6 snRNA
    268..343     +  misc_RNA       gRNA scaffold: guide RNA scaffold for the Streptococcus pyogenes CRISPR/Cas9 system
    350..393     +  misc_RNA       gRNA scaffold (fragment): guide RNA scaffold for the Streptococcus pyogenes CRISPR/Cas9 system
    440..725     +  enhancer       CMV enhancer: human cytomegalovirus immediate early enhancer; contains an 18-bp deletion relative to the standard CMV enhancer
    727..1004    +  promoter       chicken β-actin promoter: No description available
   1005..1233    +  intron         hybrid intron: hybrid between chicken β-actin (CBA) and minute virus of mice (MMV) introns (Gray et al., 2011)
   1278..2879    +  CDS            dCas9(N): N-terminal portion of catalytically inactive Streptococcus pyogenes dCas9 carrying the D10A mutation (Zetsche et al., 2015)
   2925..3197    +  CDS            FRB (sequence partly withheld): FKBP-rapamycin binding domain of human FRAP
   3252..3363    +  polyA_signal   bGH poly(A) signal: bovine growth hormone polyadenylation signal
   3468..3608    +  repeat_region  AAV2 ITR: inverted terminal repeat of adeno-associated virus serotype 2 inverted
   3613..3664    -  misc_feature   bom (fragment): basis of mobility region from pBR322
   3683..4063    +  rep_origin     M13 ori (sequence partly withheld): M13 bacteriophage origin of replication; arrow indicates direction of (+) strand synthesis
   4139..4188    -  misc_feature   bom (fragment): basis of mobility region from pBR322
   4290..4325    -  CDS            rop (fragment): Rop protein, which maintains plasmids at low copy number; rop
   4420..4524    +  promoter       AmpR promoter: bla
   4525..5385    +  CDS            AmpR: β-lactamase; bla; confers resistance to ampicillin, carbenicillin, and related antibiotics
   5556..6144    +  rep_origin     ori: high-copy-number ColE1/pMB1/pBR322/pUC origin of replication
