[The description below was written by a language model from this plasmid's Addgene catalogue record and pLannotate feature annotations shown in this document.]
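Description:
PX855 is a 6.2 kb mammalian expression plasmid built on the PX330 CRISPR backbone. It encodes the N-terminal half of a split, catalytically inactive Streptococcus pyogenes Cas9 used in a rapamycin-inducible transcriptional activator system. It is propagated in E. coli through a high-copy ColE1/pUC-type origin with ampicillin selection (AmpR, β-lactamase). The backbone also carries an M13/f1 phage origin and a single AAV2 inverted terminal repeat. Because only one ITR is annotated, the plasmid should not be assumed to be packageable into AAV.

The payload is driven by the CBh promoter, annotated here as its component parts: CMV enhancer, chicken β-actin promoter and a hybrid CBA/MVM intron. It is terminated by the bGH polyadenylation signal. The open reading frame encodes SpCas9 residues 2–535 with the D10A mutation, fused at its C terminus to FRB, the FKBP–rapamycin binding domain. Nuclear export signals derived from PTK2 are recorded at both the N and C termini. The export signals are intended to keep this fragment out of the nucleus. Rapamycin then bridges FRB to an FKBP domain, which in this type of split design sits on the complementary C-terminal Cas9 fragment supplied from a separate plasmid. That partner construct and its activation domain are not described in this record.

As inherited from PX330, a human U6 promoter followed by the SpCas9 guide RNA scaffold lies upstream. No specific guide sequence is recorded. The construct is used by co-transfection with its partner half to give chemically controlled reconstitution of dCas9 for targeted gene activation.
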