Addgene plasmid #62887: PX855
Purpose: N-term SpCas9 piece of inducible transcriptional activator (dCas9(N)-FRB-2xNES)
Depositing lab: Feng Zhang. Depositing organization: Broad Institute. Publication: A split-Cas9 architecture for inducible genome editing and transcription modulation. Zetsche B, Volz SE, Zhang F. Nat Biotechnol. 2015 Feb 2. doi: 10.1038/nbt.3149. PubMed 25643054.
Backbone
  Vector backbone: PX330
  Backbone manufacturer: Zhang lab
  Backbone size w/o insert (bp): 4222
  Total vector size (bp): 6205
  Vector type: Mammalian Expression, CRISPR
Growth in bacteria
  Bacterial resistance: Ampicillin, 100 μg/mL
  Growth temperature: 37°C
  Growth strain: Stbl3
  Copy number: Unknown
Gene/Insert
  Gene/Insert name: SpCas9 (aa 2-535)
  Insert size (bp): 1983
  Mutation: Aspartic acide 10 to Alanine (D10A)
  Promoter: CBh
  Tag / fusion protein: NES PTK2 (N terminal on insert); FRB (C terminal on insert); NES PTK2 (C terminal on insert)
  Cloning method: Restriction Enzyme; 5′ cloning site Age1 (not destroyed); 3′ cloning site EcoR1 (not destroyed)
  Sequencing primers: 5′ ctggagcacctgcctgaaatcact; 3′ GGCTGATCAGCGAGCTCTAG
Resource information
  A portion of this plasmid was derived from a plasmid made by: SpCas9 piece was PCR amplified of PX481 (dCas9)
Terms and licenses: Academic/Nonprofit Terms; Industry Terms: Not Available to Industry
How to cite: PX855 was a gift from Feng Zhang (Addgene plasmid # 62887 ; http://n2t.net/addgene:62887 ; RRID:Addgene_62887)
