>Addgene plasmid #62887 | PX855 | depositor partial sequence | sequence record 103934 | End of CBh promoter to beginning of bGHpA
CTGGAGCACCTGCCTGAAATCACTTTTTTTCAGGTTGGACCGGTGCCACCATGCTAGATTTAGCTAGCTT
AATCCTCGACAAGAAGTACAGCATCGGCCTGGCCATCGGCACCAACTCTGTGGGCTGGGCCGTGATCACC
GACGAGTACAAGGTGCCCAGCAAGAAATTCAAGGTGCTGGGCAACACCGACCGGCACAGCATCAAGAAGA
ACCTGATCGGAGCCCTGCTGTTCGACAGCGGCGAAACAGCCGAGGCCACCCGGCTGAAGAGAACCGCCAG
AAGAAGATACACCAGACGGAAGAACCGGATCTGCTATCTGCAAGAGATCTTCAGCAACGAGATGGCCAAG
GTGGACGACAGCTTCTTCCACAGACTGGAAGAGTCCTTCCTGGTGGAAGAGGATAAGAAGCACGAGCGGC
ACCCCATCTTCGGCAACATCGTGGACGAGGTGGCCTACCACGAGAAGTACCCCACCATCTACCACCTGAG
AAAGAAACTGGTGGACAGCACCGACAAGGCCGACCTGCGGCTGATCTATCTGGCCCTGGCCCACATGATC
AAGTTCCGGGGCCACTTCCTGATCGAGGGCGACCTGAACCCCGACAACAGCGACGTGGACAAGCTGTTCA
TCCAGCTGGTGCAGACCTACAACCAGCTGTTCGAGGAAAACCCCATCAACGCCAGCGGCGTGGACGCCAA
GGCCATCCTGTCTGCCAGACTGAGCAAGAGCAGACGGCTGGAAAATCTGATCGCCCAGCTGCCCGGCGAG
AAGAAGAATGGCCTGTTCGGAAACCTGATTGCCCTGAGCCTGGGCCTGACCCCCAACTTCAAGAGCAACT
TCGACCTGGCCGAGGATGCCAAACTGCAGCTGAGCAAGGACACCTACGACGACGACCTGGACAACCTGCT
GGCCCAGATCGGCGACCAGTACGCCGACCTGTTTCTGGCCGCCAAGAACCTGTCCGACGCCATCCTGCTG
AGCGACATCCTGAGAGTGAACACCGAGATCACCAAGGCCCCCCTGAGCGCCTCTATGATCAAGAGATACG
ACGAGCACCACCAGGACCTGACCCTGCTGAAAGCTCTCGTGCGGCAGCAGCTGCCTGAGAAGTACAAAGA
GATTTTCTTCGACCAGAGCAAGAACGGCTACGCCGGCTACATTGACGGCGGAGCCAGCCAGGAAGAGTTC
TACAAGTTCATCAAGCCCATCCTGGAAAAGATGGACGGCACCGAGGAACTGCTCGTGAAGCTGAACAGAG
AGGACCTGCTGCGGAAGCAGCGGACCTTCGACAACGGCAGCATCCCCCACCAGATCCACCTGGGAGAGCT
GCACGCCATTCTGCGGCGGCAGGAAGATTTTTACCCATTCCTGAAGGACAACCGGGAAAAGATCGAGAAG
ATCCTGACCTTCCGCATCCCCTACTACGTGGGCCCTCTGGCCAGGGGAAACAGCAGATTCGCCTGGATGA
CCAGAAAGAGCGAGGAAACCATCACCCCCTGGAACTTCGAGGAAGTGGTGGACAAGGGCGCTTCCGCCCA
GAGCTTCATCGAGCGGATGACCAACTTCGATAAGAACCTGCCCAACGAGAAGGTGCTGCCCAAGCACAGC
CTGCTGTACGAGTACTTCACCGTGTATAACGAGCTGACCAAAGTGAAATACGTGACCGAGGGAATGAGAG
GTGGCGGTGGCTCGGGTGGCGGTGGCTCGGGTGGCGGTGGCTCG
[270 nt withheld, positions 1725-1994]
CTAGATTTAGCTAGCTTAATCCTCTAAGAATTCCTAGAGCTCGCTGATCAGCC
