>Addgene plasmid #62887 | PX855 | addgene partial sequence | sequence record 106393 | hSpCas9-R1 5'-CGCTCGTGCTTCTTATCCTC-3'
TCTTCCAGTCTGTGGAAGAAGCTGTCGTCCACCTTGGCCATCTCGTTGCTGAAGATCTCTTGCAGATAGC
AGATCCGGTTCTTCCGTCTGGTGTATCTTCTTCTGGCGGTTCTCTTCAGCCGGGTGGCCTCGGCTGTTTC
GCCGCTGTCGAACAGCAGGGCTCCGATCAGGTTCTTCTTGATGCTGTGCCGGTCGGTGTTGCCCAGCACC
TTGAATTTCTTGCTGGGCACCTTGTACTCGTCGGTGATCACGGCCCAGCCCACAGAGTTGGTGCCGATGG
CCAGGCCGATGCTGTACTTCTTGTCGAGGATTAAGCTAGCTAAATCTAGCATGGTGGCACCGGTCCAACC
TGAAAAAAAGTGATTTCAGGCAGGTGCTCCAGGTAATTAAACATTAATACCCCACCAACCAACCATCCCT
TAAACCCTTACCTCTTGCTCAGCTAATTACAGCCCGGAGGAGAAGGGCCGTCCCGCCCGCTCACCTGTGG
GAGTAACGCGGTCAGTCAGAGCCGGGGCGGGCGGCGCGAGGCGGCGGC
