>Addgene plasmid #62887 | PX855 | addgene partial sequence | sequence record 106398 | pCBhProF2 5'-agggtttaagggatggttgg-3'
TTAATTACCTGGAGCACCTGCCTGAAATCACTTTTTTTCAGGTTGGACCGGTGCCACCATGCTAGATTTA
GCTAGCTTAATCCTCGACAAGAAGTACAGCATCGGCCTGGCCATCGGCACCAACTCTGTGGGCTGGGCCG
TGATCACCGACGAGTACAAGGTGCCCAGCAAGAAATTCAAGGTGCTGGGCAACACCGACCGGCACAGCAT
CAAGAAGAACCTGATCGGAGCCCTGCTGTTCGACAGCGGCGAAACAGCCGAGGCCACCCGGCTGAAGAGA
ACCGCCAGAAGAAGATACACCAGACGGAAGAACCGGATCTGCTATCTGCAAGAGATCTTCAGCAACGAGA
TGGCCAAGGTGGACGACAGCTTCTTCCACAGACTGGAAGAGTCCTTCCTGGTGGAAGAGGATAAGAAGCA
CGAGCGGCACCCCATCTTCGGCAACATCGTGGACGAGGTGGCCTACCACGAGAAGTACCCCACCATCTAC
CACCTGAGAAAGAAACTGGTGGACAGCACCGACAAGGCCGACCTGCGGCTGATCTATCTGGCCCTGGCCC
ACATGATCAAGTTCCGGGGCCACTTCCTGATCGAGGGCGACCTGAACCCCGACAACAGCGACGTGGACAA
GCTGTTCATCCAGCTGGTGCAGACCTACAACCAGCTGTTCGAGGAAAACCCCATCAACGCCAGCGGCGTG
GACGCCAAGGCCATCCTGTCTGCCAGACTGAGCAAGAGCAGACGGCTGGAAAATCTGATCGCCCAGCTGC
CCGGCGAGAAGAAGAATGGCCTGTTCGGCAACCTGATTGCCCTGAGCCTGGGCCTGACCCCCAACTTCAA
GAGCAACTTCGACCTGGCCGAGGATGCCAAACTGCAGCTGAGCAAGGACACCTACGACGACGACCTGGAC
AACCTGCTGGCCCAGATCGGCGACCAGTACGCCGACCTGTTTCTGGCCGCCAAGAACCTGTCCGACGCCA
TCCTGCTGAGCGACAT
