>Addgene plasmid #62887 | PX855 | addgene partial sequence | sequence record 106399 | pBR322ori-F 5'-GGGAAACGCCTGGTATCTTT-3'
CCACCTCTGACTTGAGCGTCGATTTTTGTGATGCTCGTCAGGGGGGCGGAGCCTATGGAAAAACGCCAGC
AACGCGGCCTTTTTACGGTTCCTGGCCTTTTGCTGGCCTTTTGCTCACATGTGAGGGCCTATTTCCCATG
ATTCCTTCATATTTGCATATACGATACAAGGCTGTTAGAGAGATAATTGGAATTAATTTGACTGTAAACA
CAAAGATATTAGTACAAAATACGTGACGTAGAAAGTAATAATTTCTTGGGTAGTTTGCAGTTTTAAAATT
ATGTTTTAAAATGGACTATCATATGCTTACCGTAACTTGAAAGTATTTCGATTTCTTGGCTTTATATATC
TTGTGGAAAGGACGAAACACCGGGTCTTCGAGAAGACCTGTTTTAGAGCTAGAAATAGCAAGTTAAAATA
AGGCTAGTCCGTTATCAACTTGAAAAAGTGGCACCGAGTCGGTGCTTTTTTGTTTTAGAGCTAGAAATAG
CAAGTTAAAATAAGGCTAGTCCGTTTTTAGCGCGTGCGCCAATTCTGCAGACAAATGGCTCTAGAGGTAC
CCGTTACATAACTTACGGTAAATGGCCCGCCTGGCTGACCGCCCAACGACCCCCGCCCATTGACGTCAAT
AGTAACGCCAATAGGGACTTTCCATTGACGTCAATGGGTGGAGTATTTACGGTAAACTGCCCACTTGGCA
GTACATCAAGTGTATCATATGCCAAGTACGCCCCCTATTGACGTCAATGACGGTAAATGGCCCGCCTGGC
ATTGTGCCCAGTACATGACCTTATGGGACTTTCCTACTTGGCAGTACATCTACGTATTAGTCATCG
