>Addgene plasmid #62887 | PX855 | addgene partial sequence | sequence record 106400 | BGH-rev 5'-TAGAAGGCACAGTCGAGG-3'
GAATTCTTAGAGGATTAAGCTAGCTAAATCTAG
[270 nt withheld, positions 34-303]
CGAGCCACCGCCACCCGAGCCACCGCCACCCGAGCCACCGCCACCTCTCATTCCCTCGGTCACGTATTTC
ACTTTGGTCAGCTCGTTATACACGGTGAAGTACTCGTACAGCAGGCTGTGCTTGGGCAGCACCTTCTCGT
TGGGCAGGTTCTTATCGAAGTTGGTCATCCGCTCGATGAAGCTCTGGGCGGAAGCGCCCTTGTCCACCAC
TTCCTCGAAGTTCCAGGGGGTGATGGTTTCCTCGCTCTTTCTGGTCATCCAGGCGAATCTGCTGTTTCCC
CTGGCCAGAGGGCCCACGTAGTAGGGGATGCGGAAGGTCAGGATCTTCTCGATCTTTTCCCGGTTGTCCT
TCAGGAATGGGTAAAAATCTTCCTGCCGCCGCAGAATGGCGTGCAGCTCTCCCAGGTGGATCTGGTGGGG
GATGCTGCCGTTGTCGAAGGTCCGCTGCTTCCGCAGCAGGTCCTCTCTGTTCAGCTTCACGAGCAGTTCC
TCGGTGCCGTCCATCTTTTCCAGGATGGGCTTGATGAACTTGTAGAACTCTTCCTGGCTGGCTCCGCCGT
CAATGTAGCCGGCGTAGCCGTTCTTGCTCTGGTCGAAGAAAA
